>Addgene plasmid #31650 | pcDNA-NHERF1 | depositor full sequence | sequence record 38668 | pcDNA-NHERF1 sequence 7073 bps
GACGGATCGGGAGATCTCCCGATCCCCTATGGTGCACTCTCAGTACAATCTGCTCTGATGCCGCATAGTT
AAGCCAGTATCTGCTCCCTGCTTGTGTGTTGGAGGTCGCTGAGTAGTGCGCGAGCAAAATTTAAGCTACA
ACAAGGCAAGGCTTGACCGACAATTGCATGAAGAATCTGCTTAGGGTTAGGCGTTTTGCGCTGCTTCGCG
ATGTACGGGCCAGATATACGCGTTGACATTGATTATTGACTAGTTATTAATAGTAATCAATTACGGGGTC
ATTAGTTCATAGCCCATATATGGAGTTCCGCGTTACATAACTTACGGTAAATGGCCCGCCTGGCTGACCG
CCCAACGACCCCCGCCCATTGACGTCAATAATGACGTATGTTCCCATAGTAACGCCAATAGGGACTTTCC
ATTGACGTCAATGGGTGGAGTATTTACGGTAAACTGCCCACTTGGCAGTACATCAAGTGTATCATATGCC
AAGTACGCCCCCTATTGACGTCAATGACGGTAAATGGCCCGCCTGGCATTATGCCCAGTACATGACCTTA
TGGGACTTTCCTACTTGGCAGTACATCTACGTATTAGTCATCGCTATTACCATGGTGATGCGGTTTTGGC
AGTACATCAATGGGCGTGGATAGCGGTTTGACTCACGGGGATTTCCAAGTCTCCACCCCATTGACGTCAA
TGGGAGTTTGTTTTGGCACCAAAATCAACGGGACTTTCCAAAATGTCGTAACAACTCCGCCCCATTGACG
CAAATGGGCGGTAGGCGTGTACGGTGGGAGGTCTATATAAGCAGAGCTCTCTGGCTAACTAGAGAACCCA
CTGCTTACTGGCTTATCGAAATTAATACGACTCACTATAGGGAGACCCAAGCTGGCTAGAAATAATTTTG
TTTAACTTTAAGAAGGAGATATACATATGCACCATCATCATCATCATTCTTCTGGTCTGGTGCCACGCGG
TTCTGGTATGAAAGAAACCGCTGCTGCTAAATTCGAACGCCAGCACATGGACAGCCCAGATCTGGGTACC
GACGACGACGACAAGGCCATGGCTGATCGCGCCGCTGAGCCGTCGCGGGGCGAGATGAGCGCGGACGCGG
CGGCCGGGGCGCCCCTGCCCCGGCTCTGCTGCCTGGAGAAGGGGCCGAACGGCTACGGCTTCCACCTGCA
TGGGGAGAAGGGCAAGGTGGGCCAGTACATCCGGCTGGTGGAGCCCGGCTCTCCGGCCGAGAAGGCGGGG
CTGCTGGCCGGGGACCGGCTGGTGGAGGTGAACGGCGAGAACGTGGAGAAGGAGACCCACCAGCAGGTGG
TGAGCCGCATCCGCGCCGCGCTCAACGCCGTGCGCCTGCTGGTGGTCGACCCCGACACGGACGAGCAGTT
CAGGAAGCTCGGAGTCCAGATCCGGGGGGAGCTGCTACGCGCCCAGGCGGGGCCGGAGCAGGCCGGGCCG
CCGGCCGCCCCCGGCGAGCAGGGCCCGGCCGGTGAGAACGAGCCGCGCGAGGTCGAGAAGAGCCACCCGG
AGCGGCGCGAGCTCCGGCCTCGGCTCTGCGCCATGAAGAAGGGCCCCAACGGCTACGGCTTCAACCTGCA
CAGCGACAAGTCCAGGCCGGGCCAGTTCATCCGCGCCGTGGACCCAGACTCCCCGGCTGAGGCCTCGGGG
CTCCGGGAGCAGGACCGCATCGTGGAGGTGAACGGGGTCTGCGTGGAGGGCAAGCAGCATGGGGACGTGG
TGACTGCCATCAAGGCCGGCGGGGATGAGGCCAAGCTGCTGGTGGTGGACAAGGAGACCGACGAGTTCTT
CAAGAAATGCAAAGTGGTCCCATCTTCTGAGCACCTCAACGGTCCCTTGCCTGAGCCCTTCACCAATGGG
GAGATACAGAAGAACAACCCTGAGACCCTGGCCCCAGCGGCCTCGGAGAGCCCCAGGCCAGCCCTGGCAA
GATCCGCCTCCAGTGACACCAGCGAGGAGCTGGCTTCCCAAGACAGCCCCAAGAAAGAGGACTCCACGGC
CCCCTCCTCGACCTCCTCCTCCTCCGACCCCATCCTGGACTTCAGCATCTCGCTGGCCGTGGCCAAGGAG
AGGGCCCACCAGAAGCGCAGCAGCAGACGGGCCCCCCAAATGGACTGGAGCGAGAAAAAGGAGCTTTTCA
GCAACCTCTGAGCGCCCCGGCCGCCCACCCCCCGTCACCTCCTCTCCGCCCGATTCTCCAGTCCCCAGCC
GCCCACCCTCCTTCACCTCCTCTCCGCCCACTTCTCCAATCCCTGGCCGCCCACCCCACCTCACCTCCTC
TCCGCCCGCTTCTCCAGTCCCCGGCCGCCCACCCTACCTCACCTCCTCTCCGCCCCGCTTCTCCAATCAC
CCTCGAATCGATCTACAGATCAGCACCAGTGCCCCGTTCCTGGCCATGTGACTTTTTTAGAGAACTGTGC
ACTTCCCTGCCTCGAGTCTAGAGGGCCCGTTTAAACCCGCTGATCAGCCTCGACTGTGCCTTCTAGTTGC
CAGCCATCTGTTGTTTGCCCCTCCCCCGTGCCTTCCTTGACCCTGGAAGGTGCCACTCCCACTGTCCTTT
CCTAATAAAATGAGGAAATTGCATCGCATTGTCTGAGTAGGTGTCATTCTATTCTGGGGGGTGGGGTGGG
GCAGGACAGCAAGGGGGAGGATTGGGAAGACAATAGCAGGCATGCTGGGGATGCGGTGGGCTCTATGGCT
TCTGAGGCGGAAAGAACCAGCTGGGGCTCTAGGGGGTATCCCC
[124 nt withheld, positions 2774-2897]
C
[91 nt withheld, positions 2899-2989]
A
[49 nt withheld, positions 2991-3039]
CCTTTGACGTTGGAGTCCACGTTCTTT
[37 nt withheld, positions 3067-3103]
ACCCTATCTCGGTCTATTCTTTTGATTTATAAGGGATTTTGCCGATTTCGGCCTATTGGTTAAAAAATGA
GCTGATTTAACAAAAATTTAACGCGAATTAATTCTGTGGAATGTGTGTCAGTTAGGGTGTGGAAAGTCCC
CAGGCTCCCCAGCAGGCAGAAGTATGCAAAGCATGCATCTCAATTAGTCAGCAACCAGGTGTGGAAAGTC
CCCAGGCTCCCCAGCAGGCAGAAGTATGCAAAGCATGCATCTCAATTAGTCAGCAACCATAGTCCCGCCC
CTAACTCCGCCCATCCCGCCCCTAACTCCGCCCAGTTCCGCCCATTCTCCGCCCCATGGCTGACTAATTT
TTTTTATTTATGCAGAGGCCGAGGCCGCCTCTGCCTCTGAGCTATTCCAGAAGTAGTGAGGAGGCTTTTT
TGGAGGCCTAGGCTTTTGCAAAAAGCTCCCGGGAGCTTGTATATCCATTTTCGGATCTGATCAGCACGTG
ATGAAAAAGCCTGAACTCACCGCGACGTCTGTCGAGAAGTTTCTGATCGAAAAGTTCGACAGCGTCTCCG
ACCTGATGCAGCTCTCGGAGGGCGAAGAATCTCGTGCTTTCAGCTTCGATGTAGGAGGGCGTGGATATGT
CCTGCGGGTAAATAGCTGCGCCGATGGTTTCTACAAAGATCGTTATGTTTATCGGCACTTTGCATCGGCC
GCGCTCCCGATTCCGGAAGTGCTTGACATTGGGGAATTCAGCGAGAGCCTGACCTATTGCATCTCCCGCC
GTGCACAGGGTGTCACGTTGCAAGACCTGCCTGAAACCGAACTGCCCGCTGTTCTGCAGCCGGTCGCGGA
GGCCATGGATGCGATCGCTGCGGCCGATCTTAGCCAGACGAGCGGGTTCGGCCCATTCGGACCGCAAGGA
ATCGGTCAATACACTACATGGCGTGATTTCATATGCGCGATTGCTGATCCCCATGTGTATCACTGGCAAA
CTGTGATGGACGACACCGTCAGTGCGTCCGTCGCGCAGGCTCTCGATGAGCTGATGCTTTGGGCCGAGGA
CTGCCCCGAAGTCCGGCACCTCGTGCACGCGGATTTCGGCTCCAACAATGTCCTGACGGACAATGGCCGC
ATAACAGCGGTCATTGACTGGAGCGAGGCGATGTTCGGGGATTCCCAATACGAGGTCGCCAACATCTTCT
TCTGGAGGCCGTGGTTGGCTTGTATGGAGCAGCAGACGCGCTACTTCGAGCGGAGGCATCCGGAGCTTGC
AGGATCGCCGCGGCTCCGGGCGTATATGCTCCGCATTGGTCTTGACCAACTCTATCAGAGCTTGGTTGAC
GGCAATTTCGATGATGCAGCTTGGGCGCAGGGTCGATGCGACGCAATCGTCCGATCCGGAGCCGGGACTG
TCGGGCGTACACAAATCGCCCGCAGAAGCGCGGCCGTCTGGACCGATGGCTGTGTAGAAGTACTCGCCGA
TAGTGGAAACCGACGCCCCAGCACTCGTCCGAGGGCAAAGGAATAGCACGTGCTACGAGATTTCGATTCC
ACCGCCGCCTTCTATGAAAGGTTGGGCTTCGGAATCGTTTTCCGGGACGCCGGCTGGATGATCCTCCAGC
GCGGGGATCTCATGCTGGAGTTCTTCGCCCACCCCAACTTGTTTATTGCAGCTTATAATGGTTACAAATA
AAGCAATAGCATCACAAATTTCACAAATAAAGCATTTTTTTCACTGCATTCTAGTTGTGGTTTGTCCAAA
CTCATCAATGTATCTTATCATGTCTGTATACCGTCGACCTCTAGCTAGAGCTTGGCGTAATCATGGTCAT
AGCTGTTTCCTGTGTGAAATTGTTATCCGCTCACAATTCCACACAACATACGAGCCGGAAGCATAAAGTG
TAAAGCCTGGGGTGCCTAATGAGTGAGCTAACTCACATTAATTGCGTTGCGCTCACTGCCCGCTTTCCAG
TCGGGAAACCTGTCGTGCCAGCTGCATTAATGAATCGGCCAACGCGCGGGGAGAGGCGGTTTGCGTATTG
GGCGCTCTTCCGCTTCCTCGCTCACTGACTCGCTGCGCTCGGTCGTTCGGCTGCGGCGAGCGGTATCAGC
TCACTCAAAGGCGGTAATACGGTTATCCACAGAATCAGGGGATAACGCAGGAAAGAACATGTGAGCAAAA
GGCCAGCAAAAGGCCAGGAACCGTAAAAAGGCCGCGTTGCTGGCGTTTTTCCATAGGCTCCGCCCCCCTG
ACGAGCATCACAAAAATCGACGCTCAAGTCAGAGGTGGCGAAACCCGACAGGACTATAAAGATACCAGGC
GTTTCCCCCTGGAAGCTCCCTCGTGCGCTCTCCTGTTCCGACCCTGCCGCTTACCGGATACCTGTCCGCC
TTTCTCCCTTCGGGAAGCGTGGCGCTTTCTCATAGCTCACGCTGTAGGTATCTCAGTTCGGTGTAGGTCG
TTCGCTCCAAGCTGGGCTGTGTGCACGAACCCCCCGTTCAGCCCGACCGCTGCGCCTTATCCGGTAACTA
TCGTCTTGAGTCCAACCCGGTAAGACACGACTTATCGCCACTGGCAGCAGCCACTGGTAACAGGATTAGC
AGAGCGAGGTATGTAGGCGGTGCTACAGAGTTCTTGAAGTGGTGGCCTAACTACGGCTACACTAGAAGAA
CAGTATTTGGTATCTGCGCTCTGCTGAAGCCAGTTACCTTCGGAAAAAGAGTTGGTAGCTCTTGATCCGG
CAAACAAACCACCGCTGGTAGCGGTTTTTTTGTTTGCAAGCAGCAGATTACGCGCAGAAAAAAAGGATCT
CAAGAAGATCCTTTGATCTTTTCTACGGGGTCTGACGCTCAGTGGAACGAAAACTCACGTTAAGGGATTT
TGGTCATGAGATTATCAAAAAGGATCTTCACCTAGATCCTTTTAAATTAAAAATGAAGTTTTAAATCAAT
CTAAAGTATATATGAGTAAACTTGGTCTGACAGTTACCAATGCTTAATCAGTGAGGCACCTATCTCAGCG
ATCTGTCTATTTCGTTCATCCATAGTTGCCTGACTCCCCGTCGTGTAGATAACTACGATACGGGAGGGCT
TACCATCTGGCCCCAGTGCTGCAATGATACCGCGAGACCCACGCTCACCGGCTCCAGATTTATCAGCAAT
AAACCAGCCAGCCGGAAGGGCCGAGCGCAGAAGTGGTCCTGCAACTTTATCCGCCTCCATCCAGTCTATT
AATTGTTGCCGGGAAGCTAGAGTAAGTAGTTCGCCAGTTAATAGTTTGCGCAACGTTGTTGCCATTGCTA
CAGGCATCGTGGTGTCACGCTCGTCGTTTGGTATGGCTTCATTCAGCTCCGGTTCCCAACGATCAAGGCG
AGTTACATGATCCCCCATGTTGTGCAAAAAAGCGGTTAGCTCCTTCGGTCCTCCGATCGTTGTCAGAAGT
AAGTTGGCCGCAGTGTTATCACTCATGGTTATGGCAGCACTGCATAATTCTCTTACTGTCATGCCATCCG
TAAGATGCTTTTCTGTGACTGGTGAGTACTCAACCAAGTCATTCTGAGAATAGTGTATGCGGCGACCGAG
TTGCTCTTGCCCGGCGTCAATACGGGATAATACCGCGCCACATAGCAGAACTTTAAAAGTGCTCATCATT
GGAAAACGTTCTTCGGGGCGAAAACTCTCAAGGATCTTACCGCTGTTGAGATCCAGTTCGATGTAACCCA
CTCGTGCACCCAACTGATCTTCAGCATCTTTTACTTTCACCAGCGTTTCTGGGTGAGCAAAAACAGGAAG
GCAAAATGCCGCAAAAAAGGGAATAAGGGCGACACGGAAATGTTGAATACTCATACTCTTCCTTTTTCAA
TATTATTGAAGCATTTATCAGGGTTATTGTCTCATGAGCGGATACATATTTGAATGTATTTAGAAAAATA
AACAAATAGGGGTTCCGCGCACATTTCCCCGAAAAGTGCCACCTGACGTC
Features (pLannotate 1.2.2; 22 found; start..end, strand, type, name):
     28..80      -  misc_feature   bom (fragment): basis of mobility region from pBR322
    235..614     +  enhancer       CMV enhancer: human cytomegalovirus immediate early enhancer
    615..818     +  promoter       CMV promoter: human cytomegalovirus (CMV) immediate early promoter
    814..847     +  LTR            5' LTR (truncated) (fragment): truncated 5' long terminal repeat (LTR) from HIV-1
    863..881     +  promoter       T7 promoter: promoter for bacteriophage T7 RNA polymerase
    907..929     +  RBS            RBS: efficient ribosome binding site from bacteriophage T7 gene 10 (Olins and Rangwala, 1989)
    991..1035    +  CDS            S-Tag: affinity and epitope tag derived from pancreatic ribonuclease A
   1105..2178    +  CDS            SLC9A3R1: NHRF1_RABIT - Also known as NHERF, NHERF1. Experimental evidence at protein level: Swiss-Prot protein existence level 1. Scaffold protein that connects plasma membrane proteins with members of the ezrin/moesin/radixin family and thereby helps to link them to the actin cytoskeleton and to regulate their surface expression. Necessary for recycling of internalized ADRB2. Was first known to play a role in the regulation of the activity and subcellular location of SLC9A3. Necessary for cAMP-mediated phosphorylation and inhibition of SLC9A3. Involved in sperm capacitation. May participate in the reg
   2504..2728    +  polyA_signal   bGH poly(A) signal: bovine growth hormone polyadenylation signal
   2732..2753    +  promoter       SV40 promoter (fragment): SV40 enhancer and early promoter
   2774..3202    +  rep_origin     f1 ori (sequence partly withheld): f1 bacteriophage origin of replication; arrow indicates direction of (+) strand synthesis
   3216..3545    +  promoter       SV40 promoter: SV40 enhancer and early promoter
   3594..4619    +  CDS            HygR: aminoglycoside phosphotransferase from E. coli; aph(4)-Ia; confers resistance to hygromycin
   4629..4754    +  CDS            ble (fragment): BLE_KLEPN - Experimental evidence at protein level: Swiss-Prot protein existence level 1. Binding protein with a strong affinity to the bleomycin family of antibiotics. Binds to CL990; an antimitotic-antibiotic compound. From Klebsiella pneumoniae.
   4749..4870    +  polyA_signal   SV40 poly(A) signal: SV40 polyadenylation signal
   4943..4959    -  protein_bind   lac operator: The lac repressor binds to the lac operator to inhibit transcription in E. coli. This inhibition can be relieved by adding lactose or isopropyl-β-D-thiogalactopyranoside (IPTG). lac repressor encoded by lacI
   4967..4997    -  promoter       lac promoter: promoter for the E. coli lac operon
   5012..5033    -  protein_bind   CAP binding site: CAP binding activates transcription in the presence of cAMP. E. coli catabolite activator protein
   5046..5138    -  CDS            lacI (fragment): lac repressor; lacI; The lac repressor binds to the lac operator to inhibit transcription in E. coli. This inhibition can be relieved by adding lactose or isopropyl-β-D-thiogalactopyranoside (IPTG).
   5321..5906    -  rep_origin     ori: high-copy-number ColE1/pMB1/pBR322/pUC origin of replication
   6077..6937    -  CDS            AmpR: β-lactamase; bla; confers resistance to ampicillin, carbenicillin, and related antibiotics
   6938..7042    -  promoter       AmpR promoter: bla
