[The description below was written by a language model from this plasmid's Addgene catalogue record and pLannotate feature annotations shown in this document.]
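Description:
pcDNA-NHERF1 is a mammalian expression plasmid built on the pcDNA3.1/Hygro(+) backbone and carrying the rabbit (O. cuniculus) cDNA for NHERF1 (SLC9A3R1, the sodium/hydrogen exchanger 3 regulator 1). NHERF1 is a PDZ-domain scaffold protein that links plasma membrane proteins to ezrin/radixin/moesin proteins and the actin cytoskeleton, and it is required for cAMP-mediated phosphorylation and inhibition of the exchanger NHE3. The depositor notes explicitly that the insert is the rabbit, not the mouse, sequence, correcting the associated publication. The unmutated cDNA of about 1.2 kb was excised from a pET30a bacterial expression vector and moved into pcDNA, so it brought along the upstream pET30a leader. This accounts for the T7 gene 10 ribosome binding site and the N-terminal His and S tags. The feature table annotates only the S-tag, upstream of the NHERF1 coding region, but the catalogue record lists both tags.

Expression in mammalian cells is driven by the human CMV immediate early enhancer and promoter and terminated by the bovine growth hormone polyadenylation signal. A T7 promoter sits between the CMV promoter and the insert and serves as a sequencing primer site. A separate cassette with the SV40 early promoter, hygromycin phosphotransferase gene and SV40 poly(A) signal allows hygromycin selection of stably transfected cells. In E. coli the 7,073 bp plasmid is maintained through a high-copy ColE1/pUC-type origin with ampicillin resistance, and an f1 origin is also present. Short annotated fragments such as the HIV-1 LTR, ble and lacI pieces appear to be backbone remnants or partial matches rather than functional elements. The construct suits expression of tagged NHERF1 in cultured cells for studying its PDZ-mediated interaction with NHE3 and the regulation of sodium-hydrogen exchange.
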