Addgene plasmid #31650: pcDNA-NHERF1
Depositing lab: Edward Weinman. Depositing organization: University of Maryland, Baltimore. Publication: A C-terminal PDZ motif in NHE3 binds NHERF-1 and enhances cAMP inhibition of sodium-hydrogen exchange. Weinman EJ, Wang Y, Wang F, Greer C, Steplock D, Shenolikar S. Biochemistry. 2003 Nov 4. 42(43):12662-8. 10.1021/bi035244l PubMed 14580213.
Backbone
  Vector backbone: pcDNA3.1/Hygro(+)
  Backbone manufacturer: Invitrogen
  Backbone size w/o insert (bp): 5600
  Modifications to backbone: none
  Vector type: Mammalian Expression
  Selectable markers: Hygromycin
Growth in bacteria
  Bacterial resistance: Ampicillin, 100 μg/mL
  Growth temperature: 37°C
  Growth strain: DH5alpha
  Copy number: Unknown
Gene/Insert
  Gene/Insert name: solute carrier family 9 (sodium/hydrogen exchanger), member 3 regulator 1 (alt name: NHERF)
  Species: O. cuniculus (rabbit)
  Insert size (bp): 1200
  Mutation: none
  GenBank ID: u19815
  Entrez Gene: SLC9A3R1
  Promoter: CMV
  Tag / fusion protein: His & S tag (N terminal on insert)
  Cloning method: Restriction Enzyme; 5′ cloning site V=Nhe1 I= Xba1 (destroyed during cloning); 3′ cloning site Xho1 (not destroyed)
  Sequencing primers: 5′ t7
Terms and licenses: Academic/Nonprofit Terms; Industry Terms: Not Available to Industry
Depositor comments: ERRATUM- Materials & Methods :This in NOT the mouse NHERF-1 cDNA.Paper should read "The rabbit cDNA was inserted into......". The rabbit cDNA was cut from the pet30a vector & put into pcDNA. The his & S tag comes from the pet30a vector. Translation NHERF-1= bp #937
How to cite: pcDNA-NHERF1 was a gift from Edward Weinman (Addgene plasmid # 31650 ; http://n2t.net/addgene:31650 ; RRID:Addgene_31650)
