>Addgene plasmid #31650 | pcDNA-NHERF1 | addgene partial sequence | sequence record 39389 | CMV-F 5'-CGCAAATGGGCGGTAGGCGTG-3'
TAGCAGACTCTCTGGCTACTAGAGAACCCACTGCTTACTGGCTTATCGAAATTAATACGACTCACTATAG
GGAGACCCAAGCTGGCTAGAAATAATTTTGTTTAACTTTAAGAAGGAGATATACATATGCACCATCATCA
TCATCATTCTTCTGGTCTGGTGCCACGCGGTTCTGGTATGAAAGAAACCGCTGCTGCTAAATTCGAACGC
CAGCACATGGACAGCCCAGATCTGGGTACCGACGACGACGACAAGGCCATGGCTGATCGCGCCGCTGAGC
CGTCGCGGGGCGAGATGAGCGCGGACGCGGCGGCCGGGGCGCCCCTGCCCCGGCTCTGCTGCCTGGAGAA
GGGGCCGAACGGCTACGGCTTCCACCTGCATGGGGAGAAGGGCAAGGTGGGCCAGTACATCCGGCTGGTG
GAGCCCGGCTCTCCGGCCGAGAAGGCGGGGCTGCTGGCCGGGGACCGGCTGGTGGAGGTGAACGGCGAGA
ACGTGGAGAAGGAGACCCACCAGCAGGTGGTGAGCCGCATCCGCGCCGCGCTCAACGCCGTGCGCCTGCT
GGTGGTCGACCCCGACACGGACGAGCAGTTCAGGAAGCTCGGAGTCCAGATCCGGGGGGAGCTGCTACGC
GCCCAGGCGGGGCCGGAGCAGGCCGGGCCGCCGGCCGCCCCCGGCGAGCAGGGCCCGGCCGGTGAGAACG
AGCCGCGCGAGGTCGAGAAGAGCCACCC
